>Addgene plasmid #158385 | MAC-TMPRSS2 | addgene full sequence | sequence record 309626 | Addgene NGS Result
GACATTGATTATTGACTAGTTATTAATAGTAATCAATTACGGGGTCATTAGTTCATAGCCCATATATGGA
GTTCCGCGTTACATAACTTACGGTAAATGGCCCGCCTGGCTGACCGCCCAACGACCCCCGCCCATTGACG
TCAATAATGACGTATGTTCCCATAGTAACGCCAATAGGGACTTTCCATTGACGTCAATGGGTGGAGTATT
TACGGTAAACTGCCCACTTGGCAGTACATCAAGTGTATCATATGCCAAGTACGCCCCCTATTGACGTCAA
TGACGGTAAATGGCCCGCCTGGCATTATGCCCAGTACATGACCTTATGGGACTTTCCTACTTGGCAGTAC
ATCTACGTATTAGTCATCGCTATTACCATGGTGATGCGGTTTTGGCAGTACATCAATGGGCGTGGATAGC
GGTTTGACTCACGGGGATTTCCAAGTCTCCACCCCATTGACGTCAATGGGAGTTTGTTTTGGCACCAAAA
TCAACGGGACTTTCCAAAATGTCGTAACAACTCCGCCCCATTGACGCAAATGGGCGGTAGGCGTGTACGG
TGGGAGGTCTATATAAGCAGAGCTCTCCCTATCAGTGATAGAGATCTCCCTATCAGTGATAGAGATCGTC
GACGAGCTCGTTTAGTGAACCGTCAGATCGCCTGGAGACGCCATCCACGCTGTTTTGACCTCCATAGAAG
ACACCGGGACCGATCCAGCCTCCGGACTCTAGCGTTTAAACTTAAGCTTGGTACCGAGCTCGGATCCACT
AGTCCAGTGTGGTGGAATTCTGCAGATATCAACAAGTTTGTACAAAAAAGTTGGCATGGCTTTGAACTCA
GGGTCACCACCAGCTATTGGACCTTACTATGAAAACCATGGATACCAACCGGAAAACCCCTATCCCGCAC
AGCCCACTGTGGTCCCCACTGTCTACGAGGTGCATCCGGCTCAGTACTACCCGTCCCCCGTGCCCCAGTA
CGCCCCGAGGGTCCTGACGCAGGCTTCCAACCCCGTCGTCTGCACGCAGCCCAAATCCCCATCCGGGACA
GTGTGCACCTCAAAGACTAAGAAAGCACTGTGCATCACCTTGACCCTGGGGACCTTCCTCGTGGGAGCTG
CGCTGGCCGCTGGCCTACTCTGGAAGTTCATGGGCAGCAAGTGCTCCAACTCTGGGATAGAGTGCGACTC
CTCAGGTACCTGCATCAACCCCTCTAACTGGTGTGATGGCGTGTCACACTGCCCCGGCGGGGAGGACGAG
AATCGGTGTGTTCGCCTCTACGGACCAAACTTCATCCTTCAGGTGTACTCATCTCAGAGGAAGTCCTGGC
ACCCTGTGTGCCAAGACGACTGGAACGAGAACTACGGGCGGGCGGCCTGCAGGGACATGGGCTATAAGAA
TAATTTTTACTCTAGCCAAGGAATAGTGGATGACAGCGGATCCACCAGCTTTATGAAACTGAACACAAGT
GCCGGCAATGTCGATATCTATAAAAAACTGTACCACAGTGATGCCTGTTCTTCAAAAGCAGTGGTTTCTT
TACGCTGTATAGCCTGCGGGGTCAACTTGAACTCAAGCCGCCAGAGCAGGATCGTGGGCGGCGAGAGCGC
GCTCCCGGGGGCCTGGCCCTGGCAGGTCAGCCTGCACGTCCAGAACGTCCACGTGTGCGGAGGCTCCATC
ATCACCCCCGAGTGGATCGTGACAGCCGCCCACTGCGTGGAAAAACCTCTTAACAATCCATGGCATTGGA
CGGCATTTGCGGGGATTTTGAGACAATCTTTCATGTTCTATGGAGCCGGATACCAAGTAGAAAAAGTGAT
TTCTCATCCAAATTATGACTCCAAGACCAAGAACAATGACATTGCGCTGATGAAGCTGCAGAAGCCTCTG
ACTTTCAACGACCTAGTGAAACCAGTGTGTCTGCCCAACCCAGGCATGATGCTGCAGCCAGAACAGCTCT
GCTGGATTTCCGGGTGGGGGGCCACCGAGGAGAAAGGGAAGACCTCAGAAGTGCTGAACGCTGCCAAGGT
GCTTCTCATTGAGACACAGAGATGCAACAGCAGATATGTCTATGACAACCTGATCACACCAGCCATGATC
TGTGCCGGCTTCCTGCAGGGGAACGTCGATTCTTGCCAGGGTGACAGTGGAGGGCCTCTGGTCACTTCGA
AGAACAATATCTGGTGGCTGATAGGGGATACAAGCTGGGGTTCTGGCTGTGCCAAAGCTTACAGACCAGG
AGTGTACGGGAATGTGATGGTATTCACGGACTGGATTTATCGACAAATGAGGGCAGACGGCTACCCAACT
TTCTTGTACAAAGTGGTTGATATCAAGGCCGCCGACATCACCAGCCTGTACAAGAAAGTGGGGTGGAGCC
ATCCCCAGTTCGAGAAGGGCGGAGGATCTGGCGGCGGAAGCGGCGGAGGAAGCTGGTCCCACCCTCAGTT
TGAGAAAGGCACCGAGCTGGGCAGCACCATGGCCAGCTACCCCTACGACGTGCCCGACTACGCCAAGGAC
AACACCGTGCCCCTGAAGCTGATCGCCCTGCTGGCCAACGGCGAGTTCCACTCTGGCGAGCAGCTGGGCG
AGACACTGGGCATGAGCAGAGCCGCCATCAACAAGCACATCCAGACCCTGCGGGACTGGGGCGTGGACGT
GTTCACAGTGCCCGGCAAGGGCTACAGCCTGCCCGAGCCCATCCAGCTGCTGAACGCCAAGCAGATCCTG
GGCCAGCTGGATGGCGGATCTGTGGCCGTGCTGCCCGTGATCGACAGCACCAACCAGTATCTGCTCGACC
GGATCGGCGAGCTGAAGTCCGGCGACGCCTGTATCGCCGAGTACCAGCAGGCCGGCAGAGGCGGCAGGGG
CAGAAAGTGGTTCAGCCCCTTCGGCGCCAACCTGTACCTGAGCATGTTCTGGAGACTGGAACAGGGCCCA
GCCGCCGCTATTGGCCTGAGCCTGGTCATCGGCATCGTGATGGCCGAGGTGCTGCGGAAGCTGGGCGCCG
ACAAAGTGCGCGTGAAGTGGCCCAACGACCTGTATCTGCAGGACCGGAAGCTGGCCGGCATCCTGGTGGA
ACTGACCGGCAAAACAGGCGACGCCGCCCAGATCGTGATCGGCGCTGGCATCAACATGGCCATGCGGCGG
GTGGAAGAGAGCGTGGTCAACCAGGGCTGGATCACCCTGCAGGAAGCCGGCATCAACCTGGACCGGAACA
CCCTGGCCGCCATGCTGATCAGAGAGCTGAGAGCCGCCCTGGAACTGTTCGAGCAGGAAGGCCTGGCCCC
CTACCTGAGCAGATGGGAGAAGCTGGACAACTTCATCAACCGGCCCGTGAAACTGATCATCGGCGACAAA
GAGATCTTCGGCATCAGCCGGGGCATCGACAAGCAGGGGGCCCTGCTCCTGGAACAGGACGGCATCATCA
AGCCCTGGATGGGCGGCGAGATCAGCCTGCGGAGCGCCGAGAAGTGATGACTCGAGTCTAGAGGGCCCGT
TTAAACCCGCTGATCAGCCTCGACTGTGCCTTCTAGTTGCCAGCCATCTGTTGTTTGCCCCTCCCCCGTG
CCTTCCTTGACCCTGGAAGGTGCCACTCCCACTGTCCTTTCCTAATAAAATGAGGAAATTGCATCGCATT
GTCTGAGTAGGTGTCATTCTATTCTGGGGGGTGGGGTGGGGCAGGACAGCAAGGGGGAGGATTGGGAAGA
CAATAGCAGGCATGCTGGGGATGCGGTGGGCTCTATGGCTTCTGAGGCGGAAAGAACCAGCTGGGGCTCT
AGGGGGTATCCCC
[124 nt withheld, positions 3794-3917]
C
[91 nt withheld, positions 3919-4009]
AGGGTGATGGTTCACGTACCTAGAAGTTCCTATTCCGAAGTTCCTATTCTCTAGAAAGTATAGGAACTTC
CTTGGCCAAAAAGCCTGAACTCACCGCGACGTCTGTCGAGAAGTTTCTGATCGAAAAGTTCGACAGCGTC
TCCGACCTGATGCAGCTCTCGGAGGGCGAAGAATCTCGTGCTTTCAGCTTCGATGTAGGAGGGCGTGGAT
ATGTCCTGCGGGTAAATAGCTGCGCCGATGGTTTCTACAAAGATCGTTATGTTTATCGGCACTTTGCATC
GGCCGCGCTCCCGATTCCGGAAGTGCTTGACATTGGGGAATTCAGCGAGAGCCTGACCTATTGCATCTCC
CGCCGTGCACAGGGTGTCACGTTGCAAGACCTGCCTGAAACCGAACTGCCCGCTGTTCTGCAGCCGGTCG
CGGAGGCCATGGATGCGATCGCTGCGGCCGATCTTAGCCAGACGAGCGGGTTCGGCCCATTCGGACCGCA
AGGAATCGGTCAATACACTACATGGCGTGATTTCATATGCGCGATTGCTGATCCCCATGTGTATCACTGG
CAAACTGTGATGGACGACACCGTCAGTGCGTCCGTCGCGCAGGCTCTCGATGAGCTGATGCTTTGGGCCG
AGGACTGCCCCGAAGTCCGGCACCTCGTGCACGCGGATTTCGGCTCCAACAATGTCCTGACGGACAATGG
CCGCATAACAGCGGTCATTGACTGGAGCGAGGCGATGTTCGGGGATTCCCAATACGAGGTCGCCAACATC
TTCTTCTGGAGGCCGTGGTTGGCTTGTATGGAGCAGCAGACGCGCTACTTCGAGCGGAGGCATCCGGAGC
TTGCAGGATCGCCGCGGCTCCGGGCGTATATGCTCCGCATTGGTCTTGACCAACTCTATCAGAGCTTGGT
TGACGGCAATTTCGATGATGCAGCTTGGGCGCAGGGTCGATGCGACGCAATCGTCCGATCCGGAGCCGGG
ACTGTCGGGCGTACACAAATCGCCCGCAGAAGCGCGGCCGTCTGGACCGATGGCTGTGTAGAAGTACTCG
CCGATAGTGGAAACCGACGCCCCAGCACTCGTCCGAGGGCAAAGGAATAGCACGTACTACGAGATTTCGA
TTCCACCGCCGCCTTCTATGAAAGGTTGGGCTTCGGAATCGTTTTCCGGGACGCCGGCTGGATGATCCTC
CAGCGCGGGGATCTCATGCTGGAGTTCTTCGCCCACCCCAACTTGTTTATTGCAGCTTATAATGGTTACA
AATAAAGCAATAGCATCACAAATTTCACAAATAAAGCATTTTTTTCACTGCATTCTAGTTGTGGTTTGTC
CAAACTCATCAATGTATCTTATCATGTCTGTATACCGTCGACCTCTAGCTAGAGCTTGGCGTAATCATGG
TCATAGCTGTTTCCTGTGTGAAATTGTTATCCGCTCACAATTCCACACAACATACGAGCCGGAAGCATAA
AGTGTAAAGCCTGGGGTGCCTAATGAGTGAGCTAACTCACATTAATTGCGTTGCGCTCACTGCCCGCTTT
CCAGTCGGGAAACCTGTCGTGCCAGCTGCATTAATGAATCGGCCAACGCGCGGGGAGAGGCGGTTTGCGT
ATTGGGCGCTCTTCCGCTTCCTCGCTCACTGACTCGCTGCGCTCGGTCGTTCGGCTGCGGCGAGCGGTAT
CAGCTCACTCAAAGGCGGTAATACGGTTATCCACAGAATCAGGGGATAACGCAGGAAAGAACATGTGAGC
AAAAGGCCAGCAAAAGGCCAGGAACCGTAAAAAGGCCGCGTTGCTGGCGTTTTTCCATAGGCTCCGCCCC
CCTGACGAGCATCACAAAAATCGACGCTCAAGTCAGAGGTGGCGAAACCCGACAGGACTATAAAGATACC
AGGCGTTTCCCCCTGGAAGCTCCCTCGTGCGCTCTCCTGTTCCGACCCTGCCGCTTACCGGATACCTGTC
CGCCTTTCTCCCTTCGGGAAGCGTGGCGCTTTCTCATAGCTCACGCTGTAGGTATCTCAGTTCGGTGTAG
GTCGTTCGCTCCAAGCTGGGCTGTGTGCACGAACCCCCCGTTCAGCCCGACCGCTGCGCCTTATCCGGTA
ACTATCGTCTTGAGTCCAACCCGGTAAGACACGACTTATCGCCACTGGCAGCAGCCACTGGTAACAGGAT
TAGCAGAGCGAGGTATGTAGGCGGTGCTACAGAGTTCTTGAAGTGGTGGCCTAACTACGGCTACACTAGA
AGAACAGTATTTGGTATCTGCGCTCTGCTGAAGCCAGTTACCTTCGGAAAAAGAGTTGGTAGCTCTTGAT
CCGGCAAACAAACCACCGCTGGTAGCGGTGGTTTTTTTGTTTGCAAGCAGCAGATTACGCGCAGAAAAAA
AGGATCTCAAGAAGATCCTTTGATCTTTTCTACGGGGTCTGACGCTCAGTGGAACGAAAACTCACGTTAA
GGGATTTTGGTCATGAGATTATCAAAAAGGATCTTCACCTAGATCCTTTTAAATTAAAAATGAAGTTTTA
AATCAATCTAAAGTATATATGAGTAAACTTGGTCTGACAGTTACCAATGCTTAATCAGTGAGGCACCTAT
CTCAGCGATCTGTCTATTTCGTTCATCCATAGTTGCCTGACTCCCCGTCGTGTAGATAACTACGATACGG
GAGGGCTTACCATCTGGCCCCAGTGCTGCAATGATACCGCGAGACCCACGCTCACCGGCTCCAGATTTAT
CAGCAATAAACCAGCCAGCCGGAAGGGCCGAGCGCAGAAGTGGTCCTGCAACTTTATCCGCCTCCATCCA
GTCTATTAATTGTTGCCGGGAAGCTAGAGTAAGTAGTTCGCCAGTTAATAGTTTGCGCAACGTTGTTGCC
ATTGCTACAGGCATCGTGGTGTCACGCTCGTCGTTTGGTATGGCTTCATTCAGCTCCGGTTCCCAACGAT
CAAGGCGAGTTACATGATCCCCCATGTTGTGCAAAAAAGCGGTTAGCTCCTTCGGTCCTCCGATCGTTGT
CAGAAGTAAGTTGGCCGCAGTGTTATCACTCATGGTTATGGCAGCACTGCATAATTCTCTTACTGTCATG
CCATCCGTAAGATGCTTTTCTGTGACTGGTGAGTACTCAACCAAGTCATTCTGAGAATAGTGTATGCGGC
GACCGAGTTGCTCTTGCCCGGCGTCAATACGGGATAATACCGCGCCACATAGCAGAACTTTAAAAGTGCT
CATCATTGGAAAACGTTCTTCGGGGCGAAAACTCTCAAGGATCTTACCGCTGTTGAGATCCAGTTCGATG
TAACCCACTCGTGCACCCAACTGATCTTCAGCATCTTTTACTTTCACCAGCGTTTCTGGGTGAGCAAAAA
CAGGAAGGCAAAATGCCGCAAAAAAGGGAATAAGGGCGACACGGAAATGTTGAATACTCATACTCTTCCT
TTTTCAATATTATTGAAGCATTTATCAGGGTTATTGTCTCATGAGCGGATACATATTTGAATGTATTTAG
AAAAATAAACAAATAGGGGTTCCGCGCACATTTCCCCGAAAAGTGCCACCTGACGTCGACGGATCGGGAG
ATCTCCCGATCCCCTATGGTGCACTCTCAGTACAATCTGCTCTGATGCCGCATAGTTAAGCCAGTATCTG
CTCCCTGCTTGTGTGTTGGAGGTCGCTGAGTAGTGCGCGAGCAAAATTTAAGCTACAACAAGGCAAGGCT
TGACCGACAATTGCATGAAGAATCTGCTTAGGGTTAGGCGTTTTGCGCTGCTTCGCGATGTACGGGCCAG
ATATACGCGTT
Features (pLannotate 1.2.2; 24 found; start..end, strand, type, name):
      1..380     +  enhancer       CMV enhancer: human cytomegalovirus immediate early enhancer
    381..584     +  promoter       CMV promoter: human cytomegalovirus (CMV) immediate early promoter
    586..605     +  promoter       PLtetO-1 promoter (fragment): modified phage lambda PL promoter with tet operator sites (Lutz and Bujard, 1997)
    607..626     +  promoter       PLtetO-1 promoter (fragment): modified phage lambda PL promoter with tet operator sites (Lutz and Bujard, 1997)
    634..667     +  promoter       TRE3GV promoter (fragment): 3rd-generation Tet-responsive promoter that can be activated by binding of Tet-On® 3G, optimized for retroviral and lentiviral vectors
    803..820     +  protein_bind   attB1 (fragment): mutant version of attB; core recombination site for the Gateway® BP reaction BP Clonase™
    826..2301    +  CDS            TMPRSS2: TMPS2_HUMAN - Also known as PRSS10. Experimental evidence at protein level: Swiss-Prot protein existence level 1. (Microbial infection) Facilitates human coronaviruses SARS- CoV and SARS-CoV-2 infections via two independent mechanisms, proteolytic cleavage of ACE2 receptor which promotes viral uptake, and cleavage of coronavirus spike glycoproteins which activates the glycoprotein for host cell entry (PubMed:24227843, PubMed:32142651, PubMed:32404436). Proteolytically cleaves and activates the spike glycoproteins of human coronavirus 229E (HCoV-229E) and human coronavirus EMC (HCoV-EMC) and th
   2303..2327    -  protein_bind   attB2: mutant version of attB; recombination site for the Gateway® BP reaction BP Clonase™
   2515..3474    +  CDS            birA: BIRA_ECOLI - Also known as bioR, dhbB. Experimental evidence at protein level: Swiss-Prot protein existence level 1. Acts both as a biotin--[acetyl-CoA-carboxylase] ligase and a biotin-operon repressor. In the presence of ATP, BirA activates biotin to form the BirA-biotinyl-5'-adenylate (BirA-bio-5'-AMP or holoBirA) complex. HoloBirA can either transfer the biotinyl moiety to the biotin carboxyl carrier protein (BCCP) subunit of acetyl-CoA carboxylase, or bind to the biotin operator site and inhibit transcription of the operon. From Escherichia coli (strain K12).
   3524..3748    +  polyA_signal   bGH poly(A) signal: bovine growth hormone polyadenylation signal
   3752..3773    +  promoter       SV40 promoter (fragment): SV40 enhancer and early promoter
   3794..4027    +  rep_origin     f1 ori (fragment) (sequence partly withheld): f1 bacteriophage origin of replication; arrow indicates direction of (+) strand synthesis
   4032..4079    +  protein_bind   FRT: FLP-mediated recombination occurs in the 8-bp core sequence TCTAGAAA (Turan and Bode, 2011). FLP recombinase from the Saccharomyces cerevisiae 2μ plasmid
   4087..5109    +  CDS            HygR: aminoglycoside phosphotransferase from E. coli; aph(4)-Ia; confers resistance to hygromycin
   5119..5244    +  CDS            ble (fragment): BLE_KLEPN - Experimental evidence at protein level: Swiss-Prot protein existence level 1. Binding protein with a strong affinity to the bleomycin family of antibiotics. Binds to CL990; an antimitotic-antibiotic compound. From Klebsiella pneumoniae.
   5239..5360    +  polyA_signal   SV40 poly(A) signal: SV40 polyadenylation signal
   5433..5449    -  protein_bind   lac operator: The lac repressor binds to the lac operator to inhibit transcription in E. coli. This inhibition can be relieved by adding lactose or isopropyl-β-D-thiogalactopyranoside (IPTG). lac repressor encoded by lacI
   5457..5487    -  promoter       lac promoter: promoter for the E. coli lac operon
   5502..5523    -  protein_bind   CAP binding site: CAP binding activates transcription in the presence of cAMP. E. coli catabolite activator protein
   5536..5628    -  CDS            lacI (fragment): lac repressor; lacI; The lac repressor binds to the lac operator to inhibit transcription in E. coli. This inhibition can be relieved by adding lactose or isopropyl-β-D-thiogalactopyranoside (IPTG).
   5811..6399    -  rep_origin     ori: high-copy-number ColE1/pMB1/pBR322/pUC origin of replication
   6570..7430    -  CDS            AmpR: β-lactamase; bla; confers resistance to ampicillin, carbenicillin, and related antibiotics
   7431..7535    -  promoter       AmpR promoter: bla
   7594..7646    -  misc_feature   bom (fragment): basis of mobility region from pBR322
