[The description below was written by a language model from this plasmid's Addgene catalogue record and pLannotate feature annotations shown in this document.]
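Description:
MAC-TMPRSS2 is a mammalian expression plasmid of about 7.8 kb, built by Gateway cloning of the human TMPRSS2 (PRSS10) coding sequence into the MAC-tag-C destination backbone. It is propagated in E. coli as a high-copy plasmid through a ColE1/pUC-type origin and selected with ampicillin (AmpR under its own bla promoter). Fragments of an f1 origin, lac regulatory elements and the pBR322 bom region are backbone remnants.

Expression is driven by the CMV immediate-early enhancer and promoter. This is followed by short elements annotated as tet operator-containing promoter fragments, which suggests a tetracycline-regulatable CMV/TetO arrangement, although the catalogue entry does not state inducibility. The TMPRSS2 open reading frame sits between attB1 and attB2 recombination scars and is fused at its C terminus to the backbone-encoded MAC-tag. The only part of this tag the feature table identifies is a CDS matching E. coli biotin ligase BirA. The other tag components are not annotated. A bGH polyadenylation signal terminates the transcript. Downstream, an FRT site directly precedes a hygromycin resistance gene with an SV40 poly(A) signal. No intact promoter is annotated ahead of it. This layout is typical of vectors designed for FLP-mediated integration into a genomic FRT landing site, where hygromycin resistance is gained on correct insertion.

According to the associated publication title, the MAC-tag system supports a combined workflow of proximity labeling and affinity purification-mass spectrometry for mapping protein interaction networks. Here it would be applied to TMPRSS2, a serine protease annotated as cleaving ACE2 and activating coronavirus spike glycoproteins, including those of SARS-CoV and SARS-CoV-2, for host cell entry.
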