Addgene plasmid #158385: MAC-TMPRSS2
Purpose: MAC-tagged gene expression
Depositing lab: Markku Varjosalo. Depositing organization: University of Helsinki, Institute of Biotechnology. Publication: Combined proximity labeling and affinity purification-mass spectrometry workflow for mapping and visualizing protein interaction networks. Liu X, Salokas K, Weldatsadik RG, Gawriyski L, Varjosalo M. Nat Protoc. 2020 Aug 10. pii: 10.1038/s41596-020-0365-x. doi: 10.1038/s41596-020-0365-x. PubMed 32778839.
Backbone
  Vector backbone: MAC-tag-C (#108077)
  Vector type: Mammalian Expression
Growth in bacteria
  Bacterial resistance: Ampicillin, 100 μg/mL
  Growth temperature: 37°C
  Growth strain: DH5alpha
  Copy number: High Copy
Gene/Insert
  Gene/Insert name: TMPRSS2 (alt name: PRSS10)
  Species: H. sapiens (human)
  Entrez Gene: TMPRSS2 (a.k.a. PRSS10)
  Tag / fusion protein: MAC-tag (C terminal on backbone)
  Cloning method: Gateway Cloning
Terms and licenses: Academic/Nonprofit Terms; Industry Terms
How to cite: MAC-TMPRSS2 was a gift from Markku Varjosalo (Addgene plasmid # 158385 ; http://n2t.net/addgene:158385 ; RRID:Addgene_158385)
